>Addgene plasmid #188544 | pYPQ230-RV | addgene full sequence | sequence record 369474 | Addgene NGS Result
TGGACCAGCCAGGACAGAAATGCCTCGACTTCGCTGCTACCCAAGGTTGCCGGGTGACGCACACCGTGGA
AACGGATGAAGGCACGAACCCAGTGGACATAAGCCTGTTCGGTTCGTAAGCTGTAATGCAAGTAGCGTAT
GCGCTCACGCAACTGGTCCAGAACCTTGACCGAACGCAGCGGTGGTAACGGCGCAGTGGCGGTTTTCATG
GCTTGTTATGACTGTTTTTTTGGGGTACAGTCTATGCCTCGGGCATCCAAGCAGCAAGCGCGTTACGCCG
TGGGTCGATGTTTGATGTTATGGAGCAGCAACGATGTTACGCAGCAGGGCAGTCGCCCTAAAACAAAGTT
AAACATTATGAGGGAAGCGGTGATCGCCGAAGTATCGACTCAACTATCAGAGGTAGTTGGCGTCATCGAG
CGCCATCTCGAACCGACGTTGCTGGCCGTACATTTGTACGGCTCCGCAGTGGATGGCGGCCTGAAGCCAC
ACAGTGATATTGATTTGCTGGTTACGGTGACCGTAAGGCTTGATGAAACAACGCGGCGAGCTTTGATCAA
CGACCTTTTGGAAACTTCGGCTTCCCCTGGAGAGAGCGAGATTCTCCGCGCTGTAGAAGTCACCATTGTT
GTGCACGACGACATCATTCCGTGGCGTTATCCAGCTAAGCGCGAACTGCAATTTGGAGAATGGCAGCGCA
ATGACATTCTTGCAGGTATCTTCGAGCCAGCCACGATCGACATTGATCTGGCTATCTTGCTGACAAAAGC
AAGAGAACATAGCGTTGCCTTGGTAGGTCCAGCGGCGGAGGAACTCTTTGATCCGGTTCCTGAACAGGAT
CTATTTGAGGCGCTAAATGAAACCTTAACGCTATGGAACTCGCCGCCCGACTGGGCTGGCGATGAGCGAA
ATGTAGTGCTTACGTTGTCCCGCATTTGGTACAGCGCAGTAACCGGCAAAATCGCGCCGAAGGATGTCGC
TGCCGACTGGGCAATGGAGCGCCTGCCGGCCCAGTATCAGCCCGTCATACTTGAAGCTAGACAGGCTTAT
CTTGGACAAGAAGAAGATCGCTTGGCCTCGCGCGCAGATCAGTTGGAAGAATTTGTCCACTACGTGAAAG
GCGAGATCACCAAGGTAGTCGGCAAATAACCCTCGAGCCACCCATGACCAAAATCCCTTAACGTGAGTTA
CGCGTCGTTCCACTGAGCGTCAGACCCCGTAGAAAAGATCAAAGGATCTTCTTGAGATCCTTTTTTTCTG
CGCGTAATCTGCTGCTTGCAAACAAAAAAACCACCGCTACCAGCGGTGGTTTGTTTGCCGGATCAAGAGC
TACCAACTCTTTTTCCGAAGGTAACTGGCTTCAGCAGAGCGCAGATACCAAATACTGTTCTTCTAGTGTA
GCCGTAGTTAGGCCACCACTTCAAGAACTCTGTAGCACCGCCTACATACCTCGCTCTGCTAATCCTGTTA
CCAGTGGCTGCTGCCAGTGGCGATAAGTCGTGTCTTACCGGGTTGGACTCAAGACGATAGTTACCGGATA
AGGCGCAGCGGTCGGGCTGAACGGGGGGTTCGTGCACACAGCCCAGCTTGGAGCGAACGACCTACACCGA
ACTGAGATACCTACAGCGTGAGCTATGAGAAAGCGCCACGCTTCCCGAAGGGAGAAAGGCGGACAGGTAT
CCGGTAAGCGGCAGGGTCGGAACAGGAGAGCGCACGAGGGAGCTTCCAGGGGGAAACGCCTGGTATCTTT
ATAGTCCTGTCGGGTTTCGCCACCTCTGACTTGAGCGTCGATTTTTGTGATGCTCGTCAGGGGGGCGGAG
CCTATGGAAAAACGCCAGCAACGCGGCCTTTTTACGGTTCCTGGCCTTTTGCTGGCCTTTTGCTCACATG
TTCTTTCCTGCGTTATCCCCTGATTCTGTGGATAACCGTATTACCGCCTTTGAGTGAGCTGATACCGCTC
GCCGCAGCCGAACGACCGAGCGCAGCGAGTCAGTGAGCGAGGAAGCGGAAGAGCGCCCAATACGCAAACC
GCCTCTCCCCGCGCGTTGGCCGATTCATTAATGCAGCTGGCACGACAGGTTTCCCGACTGGAAAGCGGGC
AGTGAGCGCAACGCAATTAATACGCGTACCGCGAGCCAGGAAGAGTTTGTAGAAACGCAAAAAGGCCATC
CGTCAGGATGGCCTTCTGCTTAGTTTGATGCCTGGCAGTTTATGGCGGGCGTCCTGCCCGCCACCCTCCG
GGCCGTTGCTTCACAACGTTCAAATCCGCTCCCGGCGGATTTGTCCTACTCAGGAGAGCGTTCACCGACA
AACAACAGATAAAACGAAAGGCCCAGTCTTCCGACTGAGCCTTTCGTTTTATTTGATGCCTGGCAGTTCC
CTACTCTCGCGTTAACGCTTGCATGGATGTTTTCCCAGTCACGACGTTGTAAAACGACGGCCAGTCTTAA
GCTCGGGCCCCAAATAATGATTTTATTTTGACTGATAGTGACCTGTTCGTTGCAACAAATTGATGAGCAA
TGCTTTTTTATAATGCCAACTTTGTACAAAAAAGCAGGCTCCGAATTCGCCCTTCACCATGGCTCCTAAG
AAGAAGCGGAAGGTTGGTATTCACGGGGTGCCTGCGGCTTCAAAGCTCGAGAAATTCACCAACTGTTATT
CGTTGAGCAAAACACTGCGGTTTAAAGCGATTCCAGTCGGCAAGACTCAAGAGAATATAGACAATAAGCG
GCTGTTGGTGGAAGATGAAAAGCGCGCGGAAGACTACAAAGGGGTGAAGAAGTTGTTGGACAGATACTAC
CTCTCTTTTATCAATGATGTCTTGCACTCAATCAAATTGAAGAATCTGAACAACTACATCTCCCTCTTCA
GAAAGAAAACAAGGACAGAAAAGGAGAATAAGGAACTTGAAAATTTGGAGATCAATCTGAGGAAAGAGAT
CGCGAAAGCCTTTAAAGGCAACGAAGGATACAAAAGTCTGTTCAAGAAGGATATAATTGAGACAATTTTG
CCAGAGTTCCTCGATGACAAGGACGAGATTGCGCTGGTCAATTCGTTCAACCGCTTCACAACAGCATTCA
CAGGCTTCTTTGATAATCGGGAAAATATGTTCTCTGAGGAGGCAAAGTCCACTTCTATTGCGTTCAGGTG
TATCAATGAGAATCTCACTGTGTACATTTCCAACATGGATATCTTTGAGAAGGTTGACGCAATTTTTGAC
AAGCACGAAGTTCAGGAGATTAAGGAGAAGATCCTCAATTCCGATTATGACGTTGAGGACTTCTTCGAAG
GTGAGTTTTTTAATTTCGTGCTCACTCAAGAGGGTATCGACGTGTATAATGCGATCATCGGTGGGTTCGT
GACTGAGTCCGGTGAAAAGATTAAGGGATTGAACGAGTATATCAACCTTTACAACCAAAAGACGAAACAG
AAGCTGCCAAAGTTCAAGCCTCTTTACAAACAGGTTCTTTCAGACCGCGAGTCACTCTCGTTCTATGGGG
AGGGCTACACTTCGGATGAGGAAGTCCTGGAGGTGTTCAGGAATACTCTCAATAAGAATTCGGAGATTTT
CTCTTCTATAAAAAAACTGGAAAAGTTGTTTAAGAATTTTGACGAATACTCTAGCGCCGGCATATTTGTG
AAAAACGGCCCGGCCATATCAACGATAAGTAAAGATATCTTCGGCGAATGGAACGTGATCAGAGACAAAT
GGAACGCGGAGTATGACGATATTCACCTGAAGAAGAAGGCTGTCGTAACGGAGAAGTACGAGGATGATCG
CAGGAAAAGCTTCAAAAAGATCGGAAGTTTCAGCCTGGAACAGTTGCAGGAGTATGCTGACGCCGATCTT
AGCGTCGTCGAGAAGTTGAAGGAGATAATCATCCAAAAGGTCGACGAGATATATAAAGTCTATGGATCAA
GTGAAAAACTGTTCGACGCCGACTTCGTTTTGGAGAAGTCCCTGAAGAAGAACGACGCTGTTGTTGCCAT
TATGAAGGATCTGCTCGACAGCGTGAAGAGTTTCGAGAACTATATTAAGGCTTTTTTCGGGGAGGGGAAG
GAGACTAACAGAGATGAGTCCTTCTACGGAGACTTCGTCCTCGCGTACGATATACTCCTTAAGGTAGACC
ACATCTACGACGCAATCAGAAATTACGTGACACAAAAGCCGTACAGCAAGGACAAGTTCAAACTCTACTT
CCAGAACCCCCAGTTCATGGGCGGCTGGGACAAGGACAAGGAAACGGATTACAGGGCTACGATCCTGAGG
TATGGTTCAAAATACTACTTGGCGATTATGGACAAGAAGTACGCCAAGTGTCTCCAGAAGATTGACAAAG
ACGATGTCAATGGCAATTATGAGAAGATCAACTACAAGCTGCTTCCGGGTCCGAACAAGATGCTCCCAAA
GGTTTTCTTCAGCAAGAAATGGATGGCCTACTATAACCCAAGCGAGGACATCCAGAAGATTTATAAGAAC
GGTACGTTCAAGAAGGGCGACATGTTCAATCTTAACGACTGTCACAAGCTGATCGACTTCTTCAAAGACT
CAATTAGCCGGTACCCAAAGTGGTCTAACGCCTATGACTTCAACTTTTCGGAAACCGAGAAGTACAAGGA
TATAGCCGGATTTTATAGAGAGGTGGAAGAGCAGGGCTACAAGGTGTCATTCGAGTCCGCCAGCAAGAAG
GAAGTGGACAAGCTCGTGGAAGAGGGTAAGCTCTACATGTTCCAGATTTATAATAAAGACTTTAGCGATA
AGAGCCACGGGACACCTAATCTCCACACAATGTATTTCAAGCTGCTCTTCGACGAGAATAACCACGGCCA
AATCAGGTTGTCAGGAGGGGCTGAACTCTTCATGCGGCGCGCTAGCCTTAAGAAGGAGGAGCTTGTAGTC
CACCCTGCGAATAGTCCAATTGCGAATAAGAACCCGGACAATCCTAAAAAGACTACAACATTGAGCTACG
ACGTGTACAAGGATAAGAGGTTTTCCGAGGATCAGTACGAGCTCCACATCCCGATTGCGATCAACAAGTG
CCCAAAGAATATTTTCAAGATAAACACAGAGGTGCGTGTACTCCTGAAGCATGACGACAATCCTTACGTC
ATTGGGATTGATCGGGGCGAGAGGAACCTCCTCTATATTGTGGTGGTGGACGGGAAGGGGAACATAGTCG
AACAGTACTCCCTTAACGAAATAATTAACAATTTCAACGGCATCCGTATCAAGACCGACTACCATTCGTT
GCTGGACAAGAAGGAGAAGGAGAGATTTGAGGCGCGGCAAAATTGGACAAGTATCGAGAACATCAAGGAA
CTCAAAGCAGGTTATATCTCTCAAGTTGTGCATAAGATATGCGAGCTGGTTGAGAAGTATGACGCAGTGA
TCGCTCTTGAGGACCTCAACTCGGGCTTTAAGAATTCTAGAGTTAAAGTGGAGAAGCAGGTCTATCAAAA
GTTCGAGAAGATGCTTATAGATAAGCTCAACTACATGGTCGATAAGAAATCGAACCCATGTGCCACCGGC
GGCGCACTCAAAGGTTACCAAATAACAAACAAATTCGAGTCCTTCAAATCGATGAGTACTCAGAATGGGT
TCATATTTTATATACCGGCGTGGCTTACGTCTAAGATCGACCCGTCAACTGGTTTTGTCAACCTGTTGAA
GACGAAATACACGTCCATTGCCGATTCGAAAAAGTTCATATCTAGTTTTGATCGTATTATGTACGTCCCA
GAGGAAGATCTTTTCGAGTTTGCTCTCGACTACAAAAACTTTTCGCGGACCGATGCGGATTACATTAAAA
AATGGAAACTCTATTCGTACGGCAACAGAATCAGGATTTTTCGCAACCCTAAGAAGAATAACGTCTTTGA
TTGGGAGGAAGTTTGCTTGACTAGCGCGTACAAGGAGCTCTTTAATAAGTATGGCATTAACTACCAACAG
GGTGATATCAGAGCACTGCTTTGCGAACAATCTGACAAGGCTTTCTACTCATCCTTCATGGCTTTGATGA
GCCTGATGCTCCAGATGAGAAATTCAATTACAGGCAGAACCGACGTGGATTTCTTGATCTCCCCGGTTAA
AAATTCTGATGGCATCTTTTACGATAGCAGGAACTATGAAGCGCAAGAGAATGCGATTCTGCCAAAAAAT
GCAGACGCCAACGGTGCCTATAACATCGCCAGGAAAGTCCTGTGGGCGATCGGCCAGTTCAAAAAGGCCG
AAGACGAAAAATTGGACAAGGTCAAAATCGCTATCAGCAACAAAGAGTGGCTGGAGTATGCTCAGACATC
CGTAAAGCATAAGCGTCCTGCTGCCACCAAAAAGGCCGGACAGGCTAAGAAAAAGAAGTGAGACGACTAG
TGGCGGCCGCCGACGTCCGATCGTTCAAACATTTGGCAATAAAGTTTCTTAAGATTGAATCCTGTTGCCG
GTCTTGCGATGATTATCATATAATTTCTGTTGAATTACGTTAAGCATGTAATAATTAACATGTAATGCAT
GACGTTATTTATGAGATGGGTTTTTATGATTAGAGTCCCGCAATTATACATTTAATACGCGATAGAAAAC
AAAATATAGCGCTCAAACTAGGATAAATTATCGCGCGCGGTGTCATCTATGTTACTAGATCGGGAATTGA
TCCCCCCTCGACAGCTTCCGGAAAGGGCGAATTCGCAACTTTGTATACAAAAGTTGAACGAGAAACGTAA
AATGATATAAATATCAATATATTAAATTAGATTTTGCATAAAAAACAGACTACATAATACTGTAAAACAC
AACATATCCAGTCACTATGCCATCCAGCTGATATCCCCTATAGTGAGTCGTATTACATGGTCATAGCTGT
TTCCTGGCAGCTCTGGCCCGTGTCTCAAAATCTCTGATGTTACATTGCACAAGATAAAAATATATCATCA
TGCCTCCTC
Features (pLannotate 1.2.2; 12 found; start..end, strand, type, name):
     96..119     +  promoter       Pc promoter (fragment): intI1 (promoter lies within the coding sequence); class 1 integron promoter
    295..351     +  CDS            GmR (fragment): gentamycin acetyltransferase; aacC1; confers resistance to gentamycin
    358..1149    +  CDS            SmR: aminoglycoside adenylyltransferase (Murphy, 1985); aadA; confers resistance to spectinomycin and streptomycin
   1242..1830    +  rep_origin     ori: high-copy-number ColE1/pMB1/pBR322/pUC origin of replication
   2013..2105    +  CDS            lacI (fragment): lac repressor; lacI; The lac repressor binds to the lac operator to inhibit transcription in E. coli. This inhibition can be relieved by adding lactose or isopropyl-β-D-thiogalactopyranoside (IPTG).
   2160..2187    -  terminator     rrnB T2 terminator: transcription terminator T2 from the E. coli rrnB gene
   2319..2362    +  terminator     rrnB T1 terminator: Escherichia coli rrnB; transcription terminator T1 from the E. coli rrnB gene
   2409..2445    -  CDS            lacZα (fragment): LacZα fragment of β-galactosidase; lacZ fragment
   2461..2560    +  protein_bind   attL1: mutant version of attL; recombination site for the Gateway® LR reaction LR Clonase™
   6389..6641    +  terminator     NOS terminator: nopaline synthase terminator and poly(A) signal
   6686..6809    +  protein_bind   attR5: mutant version of attR; recombination site for the Gateway® LR reaction LR Clonase™
   6827..6845    -  promoter       T7 promoter: promoter for bacteriophage T7 RNA polymerase
