[The description below was written by a language model from this plasmid's Addgene catalogue record and pLannotate feature annotations shown in this document.]
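Description:
pYPQ230-RV is a 6,939 bp Gateway entry clone built on the pYPQ167 backbone and intended as a module for assembling plant CRISPR expression vectors. It is maintained in E. coli at high copy through a ColE1/pUC-type origin and selected with spectinomycin via the aadA (SmR) aminoglycoside adenylyltransferase gene. The annotation also picks up short remnants near the marker and cloning region (a class 1 integron Pc promoter fragment, a gentamicin acetyltransferase fragment, lacI and lacZα fragments), which appear to be backbone leftovers rather than functional units. rrnB T1 and T2 terminators sit upstream of the cassette, where they typically insulate it from read-through transcription in bacteria, and a T7 promoter lies just beyond the attR5 site in reverse orientation.

The payload is LbCas12a-RV, a variant of the Cas12a nuclease from Lachnospiraceae bacterium ND2006 carrying the G146R and R182V substitutions, with nuclear localization signals at both the N and C termini. The coding sequence itself is not annotated in the feature table, but it presumably occupies the large unannotated interval between attL1 and the NOS terminator, which supplies the transcription termination and polyadenylation signal for plant expression. No promoter is annotated inside the cassette. As is usual for such entry clones, the promoter is expected to come from the destination vector. The attL1 and attR5 sites flanking the cassette allow a multisite LR recombination, in which this nuclease module is combined with a second entry clone, typically one carrying the crRNA expression unit, and a destination vector. The record ties the construct to work on improving genome editing efficiency with novel LbCas12a variants.
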