Addgene plasmid #188544: pYPQ230-RV
Purpose: Gateway entry clone (attL1 & attR5) for LbCas12a-RV mediated genome editing
Depositing lab: Yiping Qi. Depositing organization: University of Maryland, College Park. Publication: Boosting genome editing efficiency in human cells and plants with novel LbCas12a variants. Zhang L, Li G, Zhang Y, Cheng Y, Roberts N, Glenn SE, DeZwaan-McCabe D, Rube HT, Manthey J, Coleman G, Vakulskas CA, Qi Y. Genome Biol. 2023 Apr 30;24(1):102. doi: 10.1186/s13059-023-02929-6. PubMed 37122009.
Backbone
  Vector backbone: pYPQ167
  Total vector size (bp): 6939
  Vector type: Plant Expression, CRISPR ; Gateway compatible LbCas12a-RV entry clone
Growth in bacteria
  Bacterial resistance: Spectinomycin, 50 μg/mL
  Growth temperature: 37°C
  Growth strain: DH5alpha
  Copy number: High Copy
Gene/Insert
  Gene/Insert name: LbCas12a-RV
  Species: Lachnospiraceae bacterium ND2006
  Mutation: G146R, R182V
  Tag / fusion protein: NLS (C terminal on insert); NLS (N terminal on insert)
Terms and licenses: Academic/Nonprofit Terms; Industry Terms: Not Available to Industry
How to cite: pYPQ230-RV was a gift from Yiping Qi (Addgene plasmid # 188544 ; http://n2t.net/addgene:188544 ; RRID:Addgene_188544)
